>Addgene plasmid #15734 | pGEX TIF1gamma | addgene partial sequence | sequence record 22226 | 15734 with pGEX3'
AGATCGTCAGTCAGTCACGATGCGGCCGCTCGAGTTACTTTATATGTACTGGTCTCTCATCTGACTTTAG
GCGTTTTCTGCGGGGCTGTATAAAGTCTTCATCAGAGTCCTCAGTTACCTCACCATCATCCTCTTCCTGC
TCAAACTCTGGCAAAGGTGCGAAGGTCCTGTCTGAGTAGATCTCTGTGAGTTTATCTTCAAAGTACAATG
CAACTGCTTTCCCTGCCTGAGCTACTTCTGAATCAGCCTTCAAATTAATCTCTTGTGTGTCTGCATAAAC
TTGAACAACTTTCATCATTTCATTAAACCTTTCACAGTTCTTGAAGATCAAACGGACATCGGCCACAAAG
TCATCCGGGATTTGGTAGTGTTGGGAATGTTTTTTCTGAAGCTTCTTTTTCACGGTGGATAAATCCATTG
GTTTCTTTATAATTTTATAGTAGTTTGGTATCGAAGCAGGAACAGGCTCCTGGAATTCAATACTTAATTC
ATGGCAATAGAGGTAAAGCAGAAGACGTTCACATTTCCTTTGGTCCACGGGGCTTAACCCCTGCGCAGTT
TTCCCCTTCTTACTATGTTGCAAATTATCACAATCATATTCAACTTCTGGCTTTCCAATATCTCTACAAA
ATGTGCATATCCAGTCCCCACTTGGAAAGCTAAGTAGTGTTGGAACATGACAAGTTAGATGAAAGACCTT
TGGACATTTTTCGCAGCACAAGAGATCTCCTCCGTTTTGGCAGACAGCACACCAGTCTTCATTTGGGTCA
TCATCTTTATTGTTGCCATCTCCTCCAATCCTTGCCGACCTGTGCATGAGGCTTCGAATTGGGGACTTTC
CATTAACAAGGCTGCTGA
