>Addgene plasmid #15734 | pGEX TIF1gamma | addgene partial sequence | sequence record 22227 | 15734 with pGEX5'
CTGGTTCCGCGTGGATCCCCATGGCGGCAACAAAGGCGGCGGCGAGGCTGAGAGCGGCGGCGGGGGCAGC
GGCAGCGCGCCGGTAACTGCCGGGGCCGCCGGGCCCGCCGCGCAGGAGGCGGAGCCGCCTCTCACCGCGG
TGCTGGTGGAGGAGGAGGAGGAGGAAGGCGGCAGGGCCGGTGCTGAGGGCGGCGCGGCCGGGCCCGACGA
CGGGGGGGTGGCCGCGGCCTCCTCGGGCTCGGCTCACGCTGCTTCATCTCCTGCGGCCTCAGTGGGCACT
GGAGTTGCCGGGGGCGCTGTATCGACGCCGGCTCCAGCTCCAGCCTCGGCTCCCGCTCCGGGTCCCTCGG
CAGGGCCGCCTCCAGGACCGCCAGCCTCGCTCCTGCACACC
