[The description below was written by a language model from this plasmid's Addgene catalogue record.]
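Description:
pGEX TIF1gamma is a bacterial expression plasmid built on the pGEX-4T1 backbone (about 5 kb without insert) and designed to produce human TIF1gamma (Transcriptional Intermediary Factor 1 gamma, the product of the TRIM33 gene) as a glutathione S-transferase fusion protein in E. coli. It is maintained as a high-copy plasmid under ampicillin selection. No feature table accompanies the record, so the regulatory elements are not itemised. pGEX-4T vectors generally drive expression from an IPTG-inducible tac promoter, carry a lacI repressor gene, and encode a thrombin cleavage site between GST and the cloning site, so these parts are expected here but are not confirmed by the entry.

The TIF1gamma coding sequence was inserted by restriction cloning between the BamHI and XhoI sites of the polylinker, both of which remain intact, so the insert can be excised or verified by digestion. This places it downstream of, and fused to, the backbone-encoded N-terminal GST tag. The record does not give the insert size or say whether it is the full-length open reading frame or a fragment.

GST fusions of this type are typically purified on glutathione resin and used as bait in pull-down and in vitro binding assays, or as a source of recombinant protein. The associated publication concerns distinct TIF1gamma and Smad4 branches of the TGF-beta pathway in the control of hematopoiesis, which suggests use in studying TIF1gamma's protein interactions in that signalling context. The specific experiments are not described in the record.
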