Addgene plasmid #15734: pGEX TIF1gamma
Depositing lab: Joan Massague. Depositing organization: Memorial Sloan-Kettering Cancer Center. Publication: Hematopoiesis controlled by distinct TIF1gamma and Smad4 branches of the TGFbeta pathway. He W, Dorn DC, Erdjument-Bromage H, Tempst P, Moore MA, Massague J. Cell. 2006 Jun 2. 125(5):929-41. 10.1016/j.cell.2006.03.045 PubMed 16751102.
Backbone
  Vector backbone: pGEX-4T1
  Backbone manufacturer: Amersham
  Backbone size w/o insert (bp): 4969
  Vector type: Bacterial Expression
Growth in bacteria
  Bacterial resistance: Ampicillin, 100 μg/mL
  Growth temperature: 37°C
  Growth strain: DH5alpha
  Copy number: High Copy
Gene/Insert
  Gene/Insert name: TIF1 gamma (alt names: Transcriptional Intermediary Factor 1 gamma; TIF1g)
  Species: H. sapiens (human)
  Entrez Gene: TRIM33 (a.k.a. ECTO, PTC7, RFG7, TF1G, TIF1G, TIF1GAMMA, TIFGAMMA)
  Tag / fusion protein: GST (N terminal on backbone)
  Cloning method: Restriction Enzyme; 5′ cloning site BamHI (not destroyed); 3′ cloning site XhoI (not destroyed)
  Sequencing primers: 5′ pGEX 5'; 3′ pGEX-3
Terms and licenses: Academic/Nonprofit Terms; Industry Terms: Not Available to Industry
How to cite: pGEX TIF1gamma was a gift from Joan Massague (Addgene plasmid # 15734 ; http://n2t.net/addgene:15734 ; RRID:Addgene_15734)
